>Addgene plasmid #216291 | pET21b-MBPx-MBPx-SpyTag003 | addgene full sequence | sequence record 443903 | Addgene NGS Result
ATCCGGATATAGTTCCTCCTTTCAGCAAAAAACCCCTCAAGACCCGTTTAGAGGCCCCAAGGGGTTATGC
TAGTTATTGCTCAGCGGTGGCAGCAGCCAACTCAGCTTCCTTTCGGGCTTTGTTAGCAGCCGGATCTCAG
TGGTGGTGGTGGTGGTGCTCGAGTGCGGCCGCAAGCTTCTATTACTTGTAACGCTTGTAGGCGTCCACCA
TCACGATATGAGGCACGCCACGACCACTACCGCCCGAACCCGAGCTCGAATTAGTCTGCGCGTCTTTCAG
GGCTTCATCGACAGTCTGACGACCGCTGGCGGCGTTGATCACCGCAGTACGCACGGCATACCAGAAAGCG
GACATCTGCGGGATGTTCGGCATGATTTCACCTTTCTGGGCGTTTTCCATAGTGGCGGCCACACGTGGAT
CTTTCACCAACTCTTCCTCGTAAGACTTCAGCGCTACGGCACCCAGCGGTTTGTCTTTATTAACCGCTTC
CAGACCTTCATCAGTCAGCAGATAGTTTTCGAGGAACTCTTTTGCCAGCTCTTTGTTCGGACTGGCGGCG
TTAATACCTGCGCTCAGCACGCCAACGAACGGTTTGGATGGTTGACCCTTGAAGGTCGGCAGTACCGTTA
CACCATAATTCACTTTGCTGGTGTCGATGTTGGACCATGCCCACGGGCCGTTGATGGTCATCGCTGTTTC
GCCTTTATTAAAGGCAGCTTCTGCGATGGAGTAATCGGTGTCTGCATTCATGTGTTTGTTTTTAATCAGG
TCAACCAGGAAGGTCAGACCCGCTTTCGCGCCAGCGTTATCCACGCCCACGTCTTTAATGTCGCCATACT
TGAACGCATAACCCCCGTCAGCAGCAATCAGCGGCCAGGTGAAGTACGGTTCTTGCAGGTTGAACATCAG
CGCGCTCTTACCTTTCGCTTTCAGTTCTTTATCCAGCGCCGGGATCTCTTCCCAGGTTTTTGGCGGGTTC
GGCAGCAGATCTTTGTTATAAATCAGCGATAACGCTTCAACAGCGATCGGGTAAGCAATCAGCTTGCCGT
TGTAACGTACGGCATCCCAGGTAAACGGATACAGCTTGTCCTGGAACGCTTTGTCCGGGGTGATTTCAGC
CAACAGGCCAGATTGAGCGTAGCCACCAAAGCGGTCGTGTGCCCAGAAGATAATGTCAGGGCCATCGCCA
GTTGCCGCAACCTGTGGGAATTTCTCTTCCAGTTTATCCGGATGCTCAACGGTGACTTTAATTCCGGTAT
CTTTCTCGAATTTCTTACCGACTTCAGCGAGACCGTTATAGCCTTTATCGCCGTTAATCCAGATTACCAG
TTTACCCTCCTCTATCTTTCCGGATCCACCTCCGGATCCGCCGGAACTAGAATTCGTCTGCGCGTCTTTC
AGGGCTTCATCGACAGTCTGACGACCGCTGGCGGCGTTGATCACCGCAGTACGCACGGCATACCAGAAAG
CGGACATCTGCGGGATGTTCGGCATGATTTCACCTTTCTGGGCGTTTTCCATAGTGGCGGCCACACGTGG
ATCTTTCACCAACTCTTCCTCGTAAGACTTCAGCGCTACGGCACCCAGCGGTTTGTCTTTATTAACCGCT
TCCAGACCTTCATCAGTCAGCAGATAGTTTTCGAGGAACTCTTTTGCCAGCTCTTTGTTCGGACTGGCGG
CGTTAATACCTGCGCTCAGCACGCCAACGAACGGTTTGGATGGTTGACCCTTGAAGGTCGGCAGTACCGT
TACACCATAATTCACTTTGCTGGTGTCGATGTTGGACCATGCCCACGGGCCGTTGATGGTCATCGCTGTT
TCGCCTTTATTAAAGGCAGCTTCTGCGATGGAGTAATCGGTGTCTGCATTCATGTGTTTGTTTTTAATCA
GGTCAACCAGGAAGGTCAGACCCGCTTTCGCGCCAGCGTTATCCACGCCCACGTCTTTAATGTCGCCATA
CTTGAACGCATAACCCCCGTCAGCAGCAATCAGCGGCCAGGTGAAGTACGGTTCTTGCAGGTTGAACATC
AGCGCGCTCTTACCTTTCGCTTTCAGTTCTTTATCCAGCGCCGGGATCTCTTCCCAGGTTTTTGGCGGGT
TCGGCAGCAGATCTTTGTTATAAATCAGCGATAACGCTTCAACAGCGATCGGGTAAGCAATCAGCTTGCC
GTTGTAACGTACGGCATCCCAGGTAAACGGATACAGCTTGTCCTGGAACGCTTTGTCCGGGGTGATTTCA
GCCAACAGGCCAGATTGAGCGTAGCCACCAAAGCGGTCGTGTGCCCAGAAGATAATGTCAGGGCCATCGC
CAGTTGCCGCAACCTGTGGGAATTTCTCTTCCAGTTTATCCGGATGCTCAACGGTGACTTTAATTCCGGT
ATCTTTCTCGAATTTCTTACCGACTTCAGCGAGACCGTTATAGCCTTTATCGCCGTTAATCCAGATTACC
AGTTTACCTTCTTCGATTTTCATGCTAGCCATATGGCTGCCGCGCGGCACCAGGCCGCTGCTGTGATGAT
GATGATGATGGCTGCTGCCCATATGTATATCTCCTTCTTAAAGTTAAACAAAATTATTTCTAGAGGGGAA
TTGTTATCCGCTCACAATTCCCCTATAGTGAGTCGTATTAATTTCGCGGGATCGAGATCTCGATCCTCTA
CGCCGGACGCATCGTGGCCGGCATCACCGGCGCCACAGGTGCGGTTGCTGGCGCCTATATCGCCGACATC
ACCGATGGGGAAGATCGGGCTCGCCACTTCGGGCTCATGAGCGCTTGTTTCGGCGTGGGTATGGTGGCAG
GCCCCGTGGCCGGGGGACTGTTGGGCGCCATCTCCTTGCATGCACCATTCCTTGCGGCGGCGGTGCTCAA
CGGCCTCAACCTACTACTGGGCTGCTTCCTAATGCAGGAGTCGCATAAGGGAGAGCGTCGAGATCCCGGA
CACCATCGAATGGCGCAAAACCTTTCGCGGTATGGCATGATAGCGCCCGGAAGAGAGTCAATTCAGGGTG
GTGAATGTGAAACCAGTAACGTTATACGATGTCGCAGAGTATGCCGGTGTCTCTTATCAGACCGTTTCCC
GCGTGGTGAACCAGGCCAGCCACGTTTCTGCGAAAACGCGGGAAAAAGTGGAAGCGGCGATGGCGGAGCT
GAATTACATTCCCAACCGCGTGGCACAACAACTGGCGGGCAAACAGTCGTTGCTGATTGGCGTTGCCACC
TCCAGTCTGGCCCTGCACGCGCCGTCGCAAATTGTCGCGGCGATTAAATCTCGCGCCGATCAACTGGGTG
CCAGCGTGGTGGTGTCGATGGTAGAACGAAGCGGCGTCGAAGCCTGTAAAGCGGCGGTGCACAATCTTCT
CGCGCAACGCGTCAGTGGGCTGATCATTAACTATCCGCTGGATGACCAGGATGCCATTGCTGTGGAAGCT
GCCTGCACTAATGTTCCGGCGTTATTTCTTGATGTCTCTGACCAGACACCCATCAACAGTATTATTTTCT
CCCATGAAGACGGTACGCGACTGGGCGTGGAGCATCTGGTCGCATTGGGTCACCAGCAAATCGCGCTGTT
AGCGGGCCCATTAAGTTCTGTCTCGGCGCGTCTGCGTCTGGCTGGCTGGCATAAATATCTCACTCGCAAT
CAAATTCAGCCGATAGCGGAACGGGAAGGCGACTGGAGTGCCATGTCCGGTTTTCAACAAACCATGCAAA
TGCTGAATGAGGGCATCGTTCCCACTGCGATGCTGGTTGCCAACGATCAGATGGCGCTGGGCGCAATGCG
CGCCATTACCGAGTCCGGGCTGCGCGTTGGTGCGGATATCTCGGTAGTGGGATACGACGATACCGAAGAC
AGCTCATGTTATATCCCGCCGTTAACCACCATCAAACAGGATTTCGCCTGCTGGGGCAAACCAGCGTGGA
CCGCTTGCTGCAACTCTCTCAGGGCCAGGCGGTGAAGGGCAATCAGCTGTTGCCCGTCTCACTGGTGAAA
AGAAAAACCACCCTGGCGCCCAATACGCAAACCGCCTCTCCCCGCGCGTTGGCCGATTCATTAATGCAGC
TGGCACGACAGGTTTCCCGACTGGAAAGCGGGCAGTGAGCGCAACGCAATTAATGTAAGTTAGCTCACTC
ATTAGGCACCGGGATCTCGACCGATGCCCTTGAGAGCCTTCAACCCAGTCAGCTCCTTCCGGTGGGCGCG
GGGCATGACTATCGTCGCCGCACTTATGACTGTCTTCTTTATCATGCAACTCGTAGGACAGGTGCCGGCA
GCGCTCTGGGTCATTTTCGGCGAGGACCGCTTTCGCTGGAGCGCGACGATGATCGGCCTGTCGCTTGCGG
TATTCGGAATCTTGCACGCCCTCGCTCAAGCCTTCGTCACTGGTCCCGCCACCAAACGTTTCGGCGAGAA
GCAGGCCATTATCGCCGGCATGGCGGCCCCACGGGTGCGCATGATCGTGCTCCTGTCGTTGAGGACCCGG
CTAGGCTGGCGGGGTTGCCTTACTGGTTAGCAGAATGAATCACCGATACGCGAGCGAACGTGAAGCGACT
GCTGCTGCAAAACGTCTGCGACCTGAGCAACAACATGAATGGTCTTCGGTTTCCGTGTTTCGTAAAGTCT
GGAAACGCGGAAGTCAGCGCCCTGCACCATTATGTTCCGGATCTGCATCGCAGGATGCTGCTGGCTACCC
TGTGGAACACCTACATCTGTATTAACGAAGCGCTGGCATTGACCCTGTGTGATTTTTCTCTGGTCCCGCC
GCATCCATACCGCCAGTTGTTTACCCTCACAACGTTCCAGTAACCGGGCATGTTCATCATCAGTAACCCG
TATCGTGAGCATCCTCTCTCGTTTCATCGGTATCATTACCCCCATGAACAGAAATCCCCCTTACACGGAG
GCATCAGTGACCAAACAGGAAAAAACCGCCCTTAACATGGCCCGCTTTATCAGAAGCCAGACATTAACGC
TTCTGGAGAAACTCAACGAGCTGGACGCGGATGAACAGGCAGACATCTGTGAATCGCTTCACGACCACGC
TGATGAGCTTTACCGCAGCTGCCTCGCGCGTTTCGGTGATGACGGTGAAAACCTCTGACACATGCAGCTC
CCGGAGACGGTCACAGCTTGTCTGTAAGCGGATGCCGGGAGCAGACAAGCCCGTCAGGGCGCGTCAGCGG
GTGTTGGCGGGTGTCGGGGCGCAGCCATGACCCAGTCACGTAGCGATAGCGGAGTGTATACTGGCTTAAC
TATGCGGCATCAGAGCAGATTGTACTGAGAGTGCACCATTGCGGTGTGAAATACCGCACAGATGCGTAAG
GAGAAAATACCGCATCAGGCGCTCTTCCGCTTCCTCGCTCACTGACTCGCTGCGCTCGGTCGTTCGGCTG
CGGCGAGCGGTATCAGCTCACTCAAAGGCGGTAATACGGTTATCCACAGAATCAGGGGATAACGCAGGAA
AGAACATGTGAGCAAAAGGCCAGCAAAAGGCCAGGAACCGTAAAAAGGCCGCGTTGCTGGCGTTTTTCCA
TAGGCTCCGCCCCCCTGACGAGCATCACAAAAATCGACGCTCAAGTCAGAGGTGGCGAAACCCGACAGGA
CTATAAAGATACCAGGCGTTTCCCCCTGGAAGCTCCCTCGTGCGCTCTCCTGTTCCGACCCTGCCGCTTA
CCGGATACCTGTCCGCCTTTCTCCCTTCGGGAAGCGTGGCGCTTTCTCATAGCTCACGCTGTAGGTATCT
CAGTTCGGTGTAGGTCGTTCGCTCCAAGCTGGGCTGTGTGCACGAACCCCCCGTTCAGCCCGACCGCTGC
GCCTTATCCGGTAACTATCGTCTTGAGTCCAACCCGGTAAGACACGACTTATCGCCACTGGCAGCAGCCA
CTGGTAACAGGATTAGCAGAGCGAGGTATGTAGGCGGTGCTACAGAGTTCTTGAAGTGGTGGCCTAACTA
CGGCTACACTAGAAGGACAGTATTTGGTATCTGCGCTCTGCTGAAGCCAGTTACCTTCGGAAAAAGAGTT
GGTAGCTCTTGATCCGGCAAACAAACCACCGCTGGTAGCGGTGGTTTTTTTGTTTGCAAGCAGCAGATTA
CGCGCAGAAAAAAAGGATCTCAAGAAGATCCTTTGATCTTTTCTACGGGGTCTGACGCTCAGTGGAACGA
AAACTCACGTTAAGGGATTTTGGTCATGAGATTATCAAAAAGGATCTTCACCTAGATCCTTTTAAATTAA
AAATGAAGTTTTAAATCAATCTAAAGTATATATGAGTAAACTTGGTCTGACAGTTACCAATGCTTAATCA
GTGAGGCACCTATCTCAGCGATCTGTCTATTTCGTTCATCCATAGTTGCCTGACTCCCCGTCGTGTAGAT
AACTACGATACGGGAGGGCTTACCATCTGGCCCCAGTGCTGCAATGATACCGCGAGACCCACGCTCACCG
GCTCCAGATTTATCAGCAATAAACCAGCCAGCCGGAAGGGCCGAGCGCAGAAGTGGTCCTGCAACTTTAT
CCGCCTCCATCCAGTCTATTAATTGTTGCCGGGAAGCTAGAGTAAGTAGTTCGCCAGTTAATAGTTTGCG
CAACGTTGTTGCCATTGCTGCAGGCATCGTGGTGTCACGCTCGTCGTTTGGTATGGCTTCATTCAGCTCC
GGTTCCCAACGATCAAGGCGAGTTACATGATCCCCCATGTTGTGCAAAAAAGCGGTTAGCTCCTTCGGTC
CTCCGATCGTTGTCAGAAGTAAGTTGGCCGCAGTGTTATCACTCATGGTTATGGCAGCACTGCATAATTC
TCTTACTGTCATGCCATCCGTAAGATGCTTTTCTGTGACTGGTGAGTACTCAACCAAGTCATTCTGAGAA
TAGTGTATGCGGCGACCGAGTTGCTCTTGCCCGGCGTCAATACGGGATAATACCGCGCCACATAGCAGAA
CTTTAAAAGTGCTCATCATTGGAAAACGTTCTTCGGGGCGAAAACTCTCAAGGATCTTACCGCTGTTGAG
ATCCAGTTCGATGTAACCCACTCGTGCACCCAACTGATCTTCAGCATCTTTTACTTTCACCAGCGTTTCT
GGGTGAGCAAAAACAGGAAGGCAAAATGCCGCAAAAAAGGGAATAAGGGCGACACGGAAATGTTGAATAC
TCATACTCTTCCTTTTTCAATATTATTGAAGCATTTATCAGGGTTATTGTCTCATGAGCGGATACATATT
TGAATGTATTTAGAAAAATAAACAAATAGGGGTTCCGCGCACATTTCCCCGAAAAGTGCCACCTAAATTG
TAAGCGTTAATATTTTGTTAAAATTCGCGTTAAATTTTTGTTAAATCAGCTCATTTTTTAACCAATAGGC
CGAAATCGGCAAAATCCCTTATAAATCAAAAGAATAGACCGAGATAGGGT
[37 nt withheld, positions 7401-7437]
AAAGAACGTGGACTCCAACGTCAAAGG
[49 nt withheld, positions 7465-7513]
T
[91 nt withheld, positions 7515-7605]
G
[124 nt withheld, positions 7607-7730]
CCCATTCGCCA
Features (pLannotate 1.2.2; 22 found; start..end, strand, type, name):
     26..73      -  terminator     T7 terminator: transcription terminator for bacteriophage T7 RNA polymerase
     81..130     -  CDS            SET1 (fragment): solubility-enhancement tag derived from T7 phage gene 10B
    140..157     -  CDS            9xHis (fragment): 9xHis affinity tag
    263..1336    -  CDS            MBP: maltose binding protein from E. coli; malE (mutated); This version of the gene does not encode a signal sequence, so MBP will remain in the cytosol.
   1386..2473    -  CDS            MBP (fragment): maltose binding protein from E. coli; malE (mutated); This version of the gene does not encode a signal sequence, so MBP will remain in the cytosol.
   2486..2503    -  CDS            thrombin site: thrombin recognition and cleavage site
   2514..2530    -  CDS            capTEV™ (fragment): composite tag for in vivo biotinylation, TEV protease cleavage, and 6xHis tagging
   2550..2572    -  RBS            RBS: efficient ribosome binding site from bacteriophage T7 gene 10 (Olins and Rangwala, 1989)
   2587..2611    -  protein_bind   lac operator: The lac repressor binds to the lac operator to inhibit transcription in E. coli. This inhibition can be relieved by adding lactose or isopropyl-β-D-thiogalactopyranoside (IPTG). lac repressor encoded by lacI
   2612..2630    -  promoter       T7 promoter: promoter for bacteriophage T7 RNA polymerase
   2652..2931    +  CDS            TcR (fragment): tetracycline efflux protein; tet; confers resistance to tetracycline
   2939..3016    +  promoter       lacI promoter: lacI
   3017..4098    +  CDS            lacI: lac repressor; lacI; The lac repressor binds to the lac operator to inhibit transcription in E. coli. This inhibition can be relieved by adding lactose or isopropyl-β-D-thiogalactopyranoside (IPTG).
   4111..4132    +  protein_bind   CAP binding site: CAP binding activates transcription in the presence of cAMP. E. coli catabolite activator protein
   4147..4438    +  CDS            TcR (fragment): tetracycline efflux protein; tet; confers resistance to tetracycline
   4510..4890    -  CDS            YPB1_ECOLX: Protein predicted: Swiss-Prot protein existence level 4. From Escherichia coli.
   4907..5098    +  CDS            rop: Rop protein, which maintains plasmids at low copy number; rop
   5200..5339    +  misc_feature   bom: basis of mobility region from pBR322
   5525..6113    -  rep_origin     ori: high-copy-number ColE1/pMB1/pBR322/pUC origin of replication
   6284..7144    -  CDS            AmpR: β-lactamase; bla; confers resistance to ampicillin, carbenicillin, and related antibiotics
   7145..7249    -  promoter       AmpR promoter: bla
   7302..7730    -  rep_origin     f1 ori (sequence partly withheld): f1 bacteriophage origin of replication; arrow indicates direction of (+) strand synthesis
