>Addgene plasmid #216291 | pET21b-MBPx-MBPx-SpyTag003 Sequencing Result | analyzer sequence | sequence record 433346
ATCCGGATATAGTTCCTCCTTTCAGCAAAAAACCCCTCAAGACCCGTTTAGAGGCCCCAAGGGGTTATGC
TAGTTATTGCTCAGCGGTGGCAGCAGCCAACTCAGCTTCCTTTCGGGCTTTGTTAGCAGCCGGATCTCAG
TGGTGGTGGTGGTGGTGCTCGAGTGCGGCCGCAAGCTTCTATTACTTGTAACGCTTGTAGGCGTCCACCA
TCACGATATGAGGCACGCCACGACCACTACCGCCCGAACCCGAGCTCGAATTAGTCTGCGCGTCTTTCAG
GGCTTCATCGACAGTCTGACGACCGCTGGCGGCGTTGATCACCGCAGTACGCACGGCATACCAGAAAGCG
GACATCTGCGGGATGTTCGGCATGATTTCACCTTTCTGGGCGTTTTCCATAGTGGCGGCCACACGTGGAT
CTTTCACCAACTCTTCCTCGTAAGACTTCAGCGCTACGGCACCCAGCGGTTTGTCTTTATTAACCGCTTC
CAGACCTTCATCAGTCAGCAGATAGTTTTCGAGGAACTCTTTTGCCAGCTCTTTGTTCGGACTGGCGGCG
TTAATACCTGCGCTCAGCACGCCAACGAACGGTTTGGATGGTTGACCCTTGAAGGTCGGCAGTACCGTTA
CACCATAATTCACTTTGCTGGTGTCGATGTTGGACCATGCCCACGGGCCGTTGATGGTCATCGCTGTTTC
GCCTTTATTAAAGGCAGCTTCTGCGATGGAGTAATCGGTGTCTGCATTCATGTGTTTGTTTTTAATCAGG
TCAACCAGGAAGGTCAGACCCGCTTTCGCGCCAGCGTTATCCACGCCCACGTCTTTAATGTCGCCATACT
TGAACGCATAACCCCCGTCAGCAGCAATCAGCGGCCAGGTGAAGTACGGTTCTTGCAGGTTGAACATCAG
CGCGCTCTTACCTTTCGCTTTCAGTTCTTTATCCAGCGCCGGGATCTCTTCCCAGGTTTTTGGCGGGTTC
GGCAGCAGATCTTTGTTATAAATCAGCGATAACGCTTCAACAGCGATCGGGTAAGCAATCAGCTTGCCGT
TGTAACGTACGGCATCCCAGGTAAACGGATACAGCTTGTCCTGGAACGCTTTGTCCGGGGTGATTTCAGC
CAACAGGCCAGATTGAGCGTAGCCACCAAAGCGGTCGTGTGCCCAGAAGATAATGTCAGGGCCATCGCCA
GTTGCCGCAACCTGTGGGAATTTCTCTTCCAGTTTATCCGGATGCTCAACGGTGACTTTAATTCCGGTAT
CTTTCTCGAATTTCTTACCGACTTCAGCGAGACCGTTATAGCCTTTATCGCCGTTAATCCAGATTACCAG
TTTACCTTCTTCGATTTTCATGCTAGCCATATGGCTGCCGCGCGGCACCAGGCCGCTGCTGTGATGATGA
TGATGATGGCTGCTGCCCATATGTATATCTCCTTCTTAAAGTTAAACAAAATTATTTCTAGAGGGGAATT
GTTATCCGCTCACAATTCCCCTATAGTGAGTCGTATTAATTTCGCGGGATCGAGATCTCGATCCTCTACG
CCGGACGCATCGTGGCCGGCATCACCGGCGCCACAGGTGCGGTTGCTGGCGCCTATATCGCCGACATCAC
CGATGGGGAAGATCGGGCTCGCCACTTCGGGCTCATGAGCGCTTGTTTCGGCGTGGGTATGGTGGCAGGC
CCCGTGGCCGGGGGACTGTTGGGCGCCATCTCCTTGCATGCACCATTCCTTGCGGCGGCGGTGCTCAACG
GCCTCAACCTACTACTGGGCTGCTTCCTAATGCAGGAGTCGCATAAGGGAGAGCGTCGAGATCCCGGACA
CCATCGAATGGCGCAAAACCTTTCGCGGTATGGCATGATAGCGCCCGGAAGAGAGTCAATTCAGGGTGGT
GAATGTGAAACCAGTAACGTTATACGATGTCGCAGAGTATGCCGGTGTCTCTTATCAGACCGTTTCCCGC
GTGGTGAACCAGGCCAGCCACGTTTCTGCGAAAACGCGGGAAAAAGTGGAAGCGGCGATGGCGGAGCTGA
ATTACATTCCCAACCGCGTGGCACAACAACTGGCGGGCAAACAGTCGTTGCTGATTGGCGTTGCCACCTC
CAGTCTGGCCCTGCACGCGCCGTCGCAAATTGTCGCGGCGATTAAATCTCGCGCCGATCAACTGGGTGCC
AGCGTGGTGGTGTCGATGGTAGAACGAAGCGGCGTCGAAGCCTGTAAAGCGGCGGTGCACAATCTTCTCG
CGCAACGCGTCAGTGGGCTGATCATTAACTATCCGCTGGATGACCAGGATGCCATTGCTGTGGAAGCTGC
CTGCACTAATGTTCCGGCGTTATTTCTTGATGTCTCTGACCAGACACCCATCAACAGTATTATTTTCTCC
CATGAAGACGGTACGCGACTGGGCGTGGAGCATCTGGTCGCATTGGGTCACCAGCAAATCGCGCTGTTAG
CGGGCCCATTAAGTTCTGTCTCGGCGCGTCTGCGTCTGGCTGGCTGGCATAAATATCTCACTCGCAATCA
AATTCAGCCGATAGCGGAACGGGAAGGCGACTGGAGTGCCATGTCCGGTTTTCAACAAACCATGCAAATG
CTGAATGAGGGCATCGTTCCCACTGCGATGCTGGTTGCCAACGATCAGATGGCGCTGGGCGCAATGCGCG
CCATTACCGAGTCCGGGCTGCGCGTTGGTGCGGATATCTCGGTAGTGGGATACGACGATACCGAAGACAG
CTCATGTTATATCCCGCCGTTAACCACCATCAAACAGGATTTCGCCTGCTGGGGCAAACCAGCGTGGACC
GCTTGCTGCAACTCTCTCAGGGCCAGGCGGTGAAGGGCAATCAGCTGTTGCCCGTCTCACTGGTGAAAAG
AAAAACCACCCTGGCGCCCAATACGCAAACCGCCTCTCCCCGCGCGTTGGCCGATTCATTAATGCAGCTG
GCACGACAGGTTTCCCGACTGGAAAGCGGGCAGTGAGCGCAACGCAATTAATGTAAGTTAGCTCACTCAT
TAGGCACCGGGATCTCGACCGATGCCCTTGAGAGCCTTCAACCCAGTCAGCTCCTTCCGGTGGGCGCGGG
GCATGACTATCGTCGCCGCACTTATGACTGTCTTCTTTATCATGCAACTCGTAGGACAGGTGCCGGCAGC
GCTCTGGGTCATTTTCGGCGAGGACCGCTTTCGCTGGAGCGCGACGATGATCGGCCTGTCGCTTGCGGTA
TTCGGAATCTTGCACGCCCTCGCTCAAGCCTTCGTCACTGGTCCCGCCACCAAACGTTTCGGCGAGAAGC
AGGCCATTATCGCCGGCATGGCGGCCCCACGGGTGCGCATGATCGTGCTCCTGTCGTTGAGGACCCGGCT
AGGCTGGCGGGGTTGCCTTACTGGTTAGCAGAATGAATCACCGATACGCGAGCGAACGTGAAGCGACTGC
TGCTGCAAAACGTCTGCGACCTGAGCAACAACATGAATGGTCTTCGGTTTCCGTGTTTCGTAAAGTCTGG
AAACGCGGAAGTCAGCGCCCTGCACCATTATGTTCCGGATCTGCATCGCAGGATGCTGCTGGCTACCCTG
TGGAACACCTACATCTGTATTAACGAAGCGCTGGCATTGACCCTGTGTGATTTTTCTCTGGTCCCGCCGC
ATCCATACCGCCAGTTGTTTACCCTCACAACGTTCCAGTAACCGGGCATGTTCATCATCAGTAACCCGTA
TCGTGAGCATCCTCTCTCGTTTCATCGGTATCATTACCCCCATGAACAGAAATCCCCCTTACACGGAGGC
ATCAGTGACCAAACAGGAAAAAACCGCCCTTAACATGGCCCGCTTTATCAGAAGCCAGACATTAACGCTT
CTGGAGAAACTCAACGAGCTGGACGCGGATGAACAGGCAGACATCTGTGAATCGCTTCACGACCACGCTG
ATGAGCTTTACCGCAGCTGCCTCGCGCGTTTCGGTGATGACGGTGAAAACCTCTGACACATGCAGCTCCC
GGAGACGGTCACAGCTTGTCTGTAAGCGGATGCCGGGAGCAGACAAGCCCGTCAGGGCGCGTCAGCGGGT
GTTGGCGGGTGTCGGGGCGCAGCCATGACCCAGTCACGTAGCGATAGCGGAGTGTATACTGGCTTAACTA
TGCGGCATCAGAGCAGATTGTACTGAGAGTGCACCATTGCGGTGTGAAATACCGCACAGATGCGTAAGGA
GAAAATACCGCATCAGGCGCTCTTCCGCTTCCTCGCTCACTGACTCGCTGCGCTCGGTCGTTCGGCTGCG
GCGAGCGGTATCAGCTCACTCAAAGGCGGTAATACGGTTATCCACAGAATCAGGGGATAACGCAGGAAAG
AACATGTGAGCAAAAGGCCAGCAAAAGGCCAGGAACCGTAAAAAGGCCGCGTTGCTGGCGTTTTTCCATA
GGCTCCGCCCCCCTGACGAGCATCACAAAAATCGACGCTCAAGTCAGAGGTGGCGAAACCCGACAGGACT
ATAAAGATACCAGGCGTTTCCCCCTGGAAGCTCCCTCGTGCGCTCTCCTGTTCCGACCCTGCCGCTTACC
GGATACCTGTCCGCCTTTCTCCCTTCGGGAAGCGTGGCGCTTTCTCATAGCTCACGCTGTAGGTATCTCA
GTTCGGTGTAGGTCGTTCGCTCCAAGCTGGGCTGTGTGCACGAACCCCCCGTTCAGCCCGACCGCTGCGC
CTTATCCGGTAACTATCGTCTTGAGTCCAACCCGGTAAGACACGACTTATCGCCACTGGCAGCAGCCACT
GGTAACAGGATTAGCAGAGCGAGGTATGTAGGCGGTGCTACAGAGTTCTTGAAGTGGTGGCCTAACTACG
GCTACACTAGAAGGACAGTATTTGGTATCTGCGCTCTGCTGAAGCCAGTTACCTTCGGAAAAAGAGTTGG
TAGCTCTTGATCCGGCAAACAAACCACCGCTGGTAGCGGTGGTTTTTTTGTTTGCAAGCAGCAGATTACG
CGCAGAAAAAAAGGATCTCAAGAAGATCCTTTGATCTTTTCTACGGGGTCTGACGCTCAGTGGAACGAAA
ACTCACGTTAAGGGATTTTGGTCATGAGATTATCAAAAAGGATCTTCACCTAGATCCTTTTAAATTAAAA
ATGAAGTTTTAAATCAATCTAAAGTATATATGAGTAAACTTGGTCTGACAGTTACCAATGCTTAATCAGT
GAGGCACCTATCTCAGCGATCTGTCTATTTCGTTCATCCATAGTTGCCTGACTCCCCGTCGTGTAGATAA
CTACGATACGGGAGGGCTTACCATCTGGCCCCAGTGCTGCAATGATACCGCGAGACCCACGCTCACCGGC
TCCAGATTTATCAGCAATAAACCAGCCAGCCGGAAGGGCCGAGCGCAGAAGTGGTCCTGCAACTTTATCC
GCCTCCATCCAGTCTATTAATTGTTGCCGGGAAGCTAGAGTAAGTAGTTCGCCAGTTAATAGTTTGCGCA
ACGTTGTTGCCATTGCTGCAGGCATCGTGGTGTCACGCTCGTCGTTTGGTATGGCTTCATTCAGCTCCGG
TTCCCAACGATCAAGGCGAGTTACATGATCCCCCATGTTGTGCAAAAAAGCGGTTAGCTCCTTCGGTCCT
CCGATCGTTGTCAGAAGTAAGTTGGCCGCAGTGTTATCACTCATGGTTATGGCAGCACTGCATAATTCTC
TTACTGTCATGCCATCCGTAAGATGCTTTTCTGTGACTGGTGAGTACTCAACCAAGTCATTCTGAGAATA
GTGTATGCGGCGACCGAGTTGCTCTTGCCCGGCGTCAATACGGGATAATACCGCGCCACATAGCAGAACT
TTAAAAGTGCTCATCATTGGAAAACGTTCTTCGGGGCGAAAACTCTCAAGGATCTTACCGCTGTTGAGAT
CCAGTTCGATGTAACCCACTCGTGCACCCAACTGATCTTCAGCATCTTTTACTTTCACCAGCGTTTCTGG
GTGAGCAAAAACAGGAAGGCAAAATGCCGCAAAAAAGGGAATAAGGGCGACACGGAAATGTTGAATACTC
ATACTCTTCCTTTTTCAATATTATTGAAGCATTTATCAGGGTTATTGTCTCATGAGCGGATACATATTTG
AATGTATTTAGAAAAATAAACAAATAGGGGTTCCGCGCACATTTCCCCGAAAAGTGCCACCTAAATTGTA
AGCGTTAATATTTTGTTAAAATTCGCGTTAAATTTTTGTTAAATCAGCTCATTTTTTAACCAATAGGCCG
AAATCGGCAAAATCCCTTATAAATCAAAAGAATAGACCGAGATAGGGT
[37 nt withheld, positions 6279-6315]
AAAGAACGTGGACTCCAACGTCAAAGG
[49 nt withheld, positions 6343-6391]
T
[91 nt withheld, positions 6393-6483]
G
[124 nt withheld, positions 6485-6608]
CCCATTCGCCA
Features (pLannotate 1.2.2; 21 found; start..end, strand, type, name):
     26..73      -  terminator     T7 terminator: transcription terminator for bacteriophage T7 RNA polymerase
     81..130     -  CDS            SET1 (fragment): solubility-enhancement tag derived from T7 phage gene 10B
    140..157     -  CDS            9xHis (fragment): 9xHis affinity tag
    263..1351    -  CDS            MBP: maltose binding protein from E. coli; malE (mutated); This version of the gene does not encode a signal sequence, so MBP will remain in the cytosol.
   1364..1381    -  CDS            thrombin site: thrombin recognition and cleavage site
   1392..1408    -  CDS            capTEV™ (fragment): composite tag for in vivo biotinylation, TEV protease cleavage, and 6xHis tagging
   1428..1450    -  RBS            RBS: efficient ribosome binding site from bacteriophage T7 gene 10 (Olins and Rangwala, 1989)
   1465..1489    -  protein_bind   lac operator: The lac repressor binds to the lac operator to inhibit transcription in E. coli. This inhibition can be relieved by adding lactose or isopropyl-β-D-thiogalactopyranoside (IPTG). lac repressor encoded by lacI
   1490..1508    -  promoter       T7 promoter: promoter for bacteriophage T7 RNA polymerase
   1530..1809    +  CDS            TcR (fragment): tetracycline efflux protein; tet; confers resistance to tetracycline
   1817..1894    +  promoter       lacI promoter: lacI
   1895..2976    +  CDS            lacI: lac repressor; lacI; The lac repressor binds to the lac operator to inhibit transcription in E. coli. This inhibition can be relieved by adding lactose or isopropyl-β-D-thiogalactopyranoside (IPTG).
   2989..3010    +  protein_bind   CAP binding site: CAP binding activates transcription in the presence of cAMP. E. coli catabolite activator protein
   3025..3316    +  CDS            TcR (fragment): tetracycline efflux protein; tet; confers resistance to tetracycline
   3388..3768    -  CDS            YPB1_ECOLX: Protein predicted: Swiss-Prot protein existence level 4. From Escherichia coli.
   3785..3976    +  CDS            rop: Rop protein, which maintains plasmids at low copy number; rop
   4078..4217    +  misc_feature   bom: basis of mobility region from pBR322
   4403..4991    -  rep_origin     ori: high-copy-number ColE1/pMB1/pBR322/pUC origin of replication
   5162..6022    -  CDS            AmpR: β-lactamase; bla; confers resistance to ampicillin, carbenicillin, and related antibiotics
   6023..6127    -  promoter       AmpR promoter: bla
   6180..6608    -  rep_origin     f1 ori (sequence partly withheld): f1 bacteriophage origin of replication; arrow indicates direction of (+) strand synthesis
