[The description below was written by a language model from this plasmid's Addgene catalogue record and pLannotate feature annotations shown in this document.]
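Description:
pET21b-MBPx-MBPx-SpyTag003 is a bacterial expression plasmid built on the Novagen pET21b backbone for producing a tandem maltose-binding-protein fusion in E. coli. It replicates from a ColE1/pMB1-type origin accompanied by the rop gene and bom region inherited from pBR322, is selected with ampicillin through the β-lactamase gene, and also carries an f1 phage origin. Expression follows the usual pET logic. A T7 promoter with an adjacent lac operator and the T7 gene 10 ribosome binding site drives the open reading frame, a T7 terminator closes it, and a plasmid-borne lacI gene supplies repressor. Transcription therefore requires a host providing T7 RNA polymerase and is induced with IPTG.

The synthetic insert encodes an N-terminal His6 tag and a thrombin cleavage site, followed by two consecutive copies of MBPx and a C-terminal SpyTag003. MBPx is a maltose-binding protein variant (A312V, I317V, with residues 172-173 and 175-176 deleted) that has enhanced affinity for maltose, and the annotated copies lack a signal sequence, so the protein should stay cytosolic. SpyTag003 is a peptide that forms a spontaneous covalent isopeptide bond with its SpyCatcher003 partner, so the product can serve as a SpyTag-bearing protein that is readily captured on amylose resin. The associated publication concerns combinatorial assembly of bispecific binders.

A His-tag fragment downstream of the insert appears to be backbone-derived, and the record does not show whether it is translated. The listed insert size of 381 bp is inconsistent with two MBP copies and with the difference between backbone and total size. The full 7,741 nt sequence shows both MBP units, whereas the second 6,619 nt sequencing record annotates only one, perhaps because the repeat collapsed during assembly.
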