Addgene plasmid #216291: pET21b-MBPx-MBPx-SpyTag003
Purpose: Expresses tandem MBPx linked to-SpyTag003 in bacterial cells. MBPx is a variant of MBP (A312V I317V Δ172-173 Δ175-176) with enhanced affinity for maltose.
Depositing lab: Mark Howarth. Depositing organization: University of Oxford. Publication: SpyMask enables combinatorial assembly of bispecific binders. Driscoll CL, Keeble AH, Howarth MR. Nat Commun. 2024 Mar 16;15(1):2403. doi: 10.1038/s41467-024-46599-9. PubMed 38493197.
Backbone
  Vector backbone: pET21b
  Backbone manufacturer: Novagen
  Backbone size w/o insert (bp): 5369
  Total vector size (bp): 7726
  Vector type: Bacterial Expression, Affinity Reagent/ Antibody
Growth in bacteria
  Bacterial resistance: Ampicillin, 100 μg/mL
  Growth temperature: 37°C
  Growth strain: DH5alpha
  Copy number: High Copy
Gene/Insert
  Gene/Insert name: MBPx-MBPx-SpyTag003 (alt name: (MBPx)2-SpyTag003)
  Species: Synthetic
  Insert size (bp): 381
  Promoter: T7 promoter
  Tag / fusion protein: His6 (N terminal on insert); SpyTag003 (C terminal on insert)
  Cloning method: Gibson Cloning
  Sequencing primers: 5′ T7F; 3′ T7R
Terms and licenses: Academic/Nonprofit Terms; Industry Terms: Not Available to Industry
How to cite: pET21b-MBPx-MBPx-SpyTag003 was a gift from Mark Howarth (Addgene plasmid # 216291 ; http://n2t.net/addgene:216291 ; RRID:Addgene_216291)
