>Addgene plasmid #216291 | pET21b-MBPx-MBPx-SpyTag003 | depositor partial sequence | sequence record 421700 | MBPx-MBPx-SpyTag003
ATGGGCAGCAGCCATCATCATCATCATCACAGCAGCGGCCTGGTGCCGCGCGGCAGCCATATGGCTAGCA
TGAAAATCGAAGAAGGTAAACTGGTAATCTGGATTAACGGCGATAAAGGCTATAACGGTCTCGCTGAAGT
CGGTAAGAAATTCGAGAAAGATACCGGAATTAAAGTCACCGTTGAGCATCCGGATAAACTGGAAGAGAAA
TTCCCACAGGTTGCGGCAACTGGCGATGGCCCTGACATTATCTTCTGGGCACACGACCGCTTTGGTGGCT
ACGCTCAATCTGGCCTGTTGGCTGAAATCACCCCGGACAAAGCGTTCCAGGACAAGCTGTATCCGTTTAC
CTGGGATGCCGTACGTTACAACGGCAAGCTGATTGCTTACCCGATCGCTGTTGAAGCGTTATCGCTGATT
TATAACAAAGATCTGCTGCCGAACCCGCCAAAAACCTGGGAAGAGATCCCGGCGCTGGATAAAGAACTGA
AAGCGAAAGGTAAGAGCGCGCTGATGTTCAACCTGCAAGAACCGTACTTCACCTGGCCGCTGATTGCTGC
TGACGGGGGTTATGCGTTCAAGTATGGCGACATTAAAGACGTGGGCGTGGATAACGCTGGCGCGAAAGCG
GGTCTGACCTTCCTGGTTGACCTGATTAAAAACAAACACATGAATGCAGACACCGATTACTCCATCGCAG
AAGCTGCCTTTAATAAAGGCGAAACAGCGATGACCATCAACGGCCCGTGGGCATGGTCCAACATCGACAC
CAGCAAAGTGAATTATGGTGTAACGGTACTGCCGACCTTCAAGGGTCAACCATCCAAACCGTTCGTTGGC
GTGCTGAGCGCAGGTATTAACGCCGCCAGTCCGAACAAAGAGCTGGCAAAAGAGTTCCTCGAAAACTATC
TGCTGACTGATGAAGGTCTGGAAGCGGTTAATAAAGACAAACCGCTGGGTGCCGTAGCGCTGAAGTCTTA
CGAGGAAGAGTTGGTGAAAGATCCACGTGTGGCCGCCACTATGGAAAACGCCCAGAAAGGTGAAATCATG
CCGAACATCCCGCAGATGTCCGCTTTCTGGTATGCCGTGCGTACTGCGGTGATCAACGCCGCCAGCGGTC
GTCAGACTGTCGATGAAGCCCTGAAAGACGCGCAGACGAATTCTAGTTCCGGCGGATCCGGAGGTGGATC
CGGAAAGATAGAGGAGGGTAAACTGGTAATCTGGATTAACGGCGATAAAGGCTATAACGGTCTCGCTGAA
GTCGGTAAGAAATTCGAGAAAGATACCGGAATTAAAGTCACCGTTGAGCATCCGGATAAACTGGAAGAGA
AATTCCCACAGGTTGCGGCAACTGGCGATGGCCCTGACATTATCTTCTGGGCACACGACCGCTTTGGTGG
CTACGCTCAATCTGGCCTGTTGGCTGAAATCACCCCGGACAAAGCGTTCCAGGACAAGCTGTATCCGTTT
ACCTGGGATGCCGTACGTTACAACGGCAAGCTGATTGCTTACCCGATCGCTGTTGAAGCGTTATCGCTGA
TTTATAACAAAGATCTGCTGCCGAACCCGCCAAAAACCTGGGAAGAGATCCCGGCGCTGGATAAAGAACT
GAAAGCGAAAGGTAAGAGCGCGCTGATGTTCAACCTGCAAGAACCGTACTTCACCTGGCCGCTGATTGCT
GCTGACGGGGGTTATGCGTTCAAGTATGGCGACATTAAAGACGTGGGCGTGGATAACGCTGGCGCGAAAG
CGGGTCTGACCTTCCTGGTTGACCTGATTAAAAACAAACACATGAATGCAGACACCGATTACTCCATCGC
AGAAGCTGCCTTTAATAAAGGCGAAACAGCGATGACCATCAACGGCCCGTGGGCATGGTCCAACATCGAC
ACCAGCAAAGTGAATTATGGTGTAACGGTACTGCCGACCTTCAAGGGTCAACCATCCAAACCGTTCGTTG
GCGTGCTGAGCGCAGGTATTAACGCCGCCAGTCCGAACAAAGAGCTGGCAAAAGAGTTCCTCGAAAACTA
TCTGCTGACTGATGAAGGTCTGGAAGCGGTTAATAAAGACAAACCGCTGGGTGCCGTAGCGCTGAAGTCT
TACGAGGAAGAGTTGGTGAAAGATCCACGTGTGGCCGCCACTATGGAAAACGCCCAGAAAGGTGAAATCA
TGCCGAACATCCCGCAGATGTCCGCTTTCTGGTATGCCGTGCGTACTGCGGTGATCAACGCCGCCAGCGG
TCGTCAGACTGTCGATGAAGCCCTGAAAGACGCGCAGACTAATTCGAGCTCGGGTTCGGGCGGTAGTGGT
CGTGGCGTGCCTCATATCGTGATGGTGGACGCCTACAAGCGTTACAAGTAA
